Addgene plasmid #77186: CAMK2D gRNA (BRDN0001146878)
Purpose: 3rd generation lentiviral gRNA plasmid targeting human CAMK2D
Depositing lab: John Doench & David Root. Depositing organization: Broad Institute. Publication: Optimized sgRNA design to maximize activity and minimize off-target effects of CRISPR-Cas9. Doench JG, Fusi N, Sullender M, Hegde M, Vaimberg EW, Donovan KF, Smith I, Tothova Z, Wilen C, Orchard R, Virgin HW, Listgarten J, Root DE. Nat Biotechnol. 2016 Jan 18. doi: 10.1038/nbt.3437. PubMed 26780180.
Backbone
  Vector backbone: lentiGuide-Puro
  Backbone manufacturer: Zhang Lab (Addgene plasmid # 52963)
  Vector type: Mammalian Expression, Lentiviral, CRISPR
  Selectable markers: Puromycin
Growth in bacteria
  Bacterial resistance: Ampicillin, 100 μg/mL
  Growth temperature: 37°C
  Growth strain: DH5alpha
  Copy number: High Copy
Gene/Insert
  Gene/Insert name: CAMK2D (alt names: CAMK2D; NM_001221.3)
  gRNA/shRNA sequence: AGAATATAGAGAATGACACC
  Species: H. sapiens (human)
  Entrez Gene: CAMK2D (a.k.a. CAMKD)
  Promoter: hU6
  Cloning method: Unknown
  Sequencing primers: 5′ U6-F; 3′ pS2-R
Terms and licenses: Academic/Nonprofit Terms; Industry Terms: Not Available to Industry
Depositor comments: The gRNA was designed to target the following Genbank reference sequence(s): NM_001221.3,NM_172114.1,NM_172115.2,NM_172127.2,NM_172128.2,NM_172129.1. Note that this plasmid does NOT contain Cas9. It should be used in conjunction with lentiCas9-Blast (Addgene #52962) or otherwise with cell lines already expressing Cas9. Browse the full kinome gRNA library at http://www.addgene.org/pooled-library/broadgpp-human-kinome/ or visit http://www.broadinstitute.org/rnai/public/ for detailed protocols and information.
How to cite: CAMK2D gRNA (BRDN0001146878) was a gift from John Doench & David Root (Addgene plasmid # 77186 ; http://n2t.net/addgene:77186 ; RRID:Addgene_77186)
