[The description below was written by a language model from this plasmid's Addgene catalogue record and pLannotate feature annotations shown in this document.]
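Description:
CAMK2D gRNA (BRDN0001146878) is a third-generation lentiviral guide RNA plasmid built on the lentiGuide-Puro backbone, carrying a single guide directed against human CAMK2D, the calcium/calmodulin-dependent protein kinase II delta gene. The guide was designed against several CAMK2D reference transcripts. It belongs to a human kinome gRNA collection associated with work on optimized sgRNA design for higher on-target activity and fewer off-target effects. In bacteria the plasmid is maintained at high copy through a ColE1/pUC-type origin and selected with ampicillin via β-lactamase. An f1 origin, an SV40 origin and leftover lac, T7 and T3 cloning-vector elements are also annotated in the backbone.

The transfer cassette is framed by an RSV promoter-driven truncated HIV-1 5' LTR and a self-inactivating ΔU3 3' LTR. The RSV promoter makes genomic RNA production Tat-independent, and the U3 deletion leaves the integrated provirus without LTR promoter activity. Between the LTRs lie the Ψ packaging signal with a partial gag region, the Rev response element for nuclear export of the full-length transcript, and a cPPT/CTS that aids nuclear import. The human U6 RNA polymerase III promoter transcribes the CAMK2D spacer fused to the Streptococcus pyogenes Cas9 gRNA scaffold. Downstream, the EF-1α core promoter with its intron A drives puromycin N-acetyltransferase for selection of transduced mammalian cells, followed by a WPRE to boost transcript expression.

The plasmid does not encode Cas9. It is meant to be used alongside a separate Cas9 lentiviral vector or in cells that already express Cas9, typically for knockout of CAMK2D.
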