Features (pLannotate 1.2.2; 29 found; start..end, strand, type, name):
     14..80      +  CDS            small t antigen (fragment): SV40 (simian virus 40) small t antigen
    106..317     +  promoter       EF-1α core promoter: core promoter for human elongation factor EF-1α
    318..1256    +  intron         EF-1α intron A: intron upstream of the start codon of human EF-1α
   1278..1877    +  CDS            PuroR (fragment): puromycin N-acetyltransferase; pac from Streptomyces; confers resistance to puromycin
   1893..2481    +  misc_feature   WPRE: woodchuck hepatitis virus posttranscriptional regulatory element
   2532..2551    +  misc_feature   cPPT/CTS (fragment): central polypurine tract and central termination sequence of HIV-1
   2553..2786    +  LTR            3' LTR (ΔU3): self-inactivating 3' long terminal repeat (LTR) from HIV-1
   2864..2985    +  polyA_signal   SV40 poly(A) signal: SV40 polyadenylation signal
   3025..3160    +  rep_origin     SV40 ori: SV40 origin of replication
   3181..3199    -  promoter       T7 promoter: promoter for bacteriophage T7 RNA polymerase
   3207..3362    +  CDS            lacZα (fragment): LacZα fragment of β-galactosidase; lacZ fragment
   3367..3795    +  rep_origin     f1 ori (sequence partly withheld): f1 bacteriophage origin of replication; arrow indicates direction of (+) strand synthesis
   3848..3952    +  promoter       AmpR promoter: bla
   3953..4813    +  CDS            AmpR: β-lactamase; bla; confers resistance to ampicillin, carbenicillin, and related antibiotics
   4984..5572    +  rep_origin     ori: high-copy-number ColE1/pMB1/pBR322/pUC origin of replication
   5755..5847    +  CDS            lacI (fragment): lac repressor; lacI; The lac repressor binds to the lac operator to inhibit transcription in E. coli. This inhibition can be relieved by adding lactose or isopropyl-β-D-thiogalactopyranoside (IPTG).
   5860..5881    +  protein_bind   CAP binding site: CAP binding activates transcription in the presence of cAMP. E. coli catabolite activator protein
   5896..5926    +  promoter       lac promoter: promoter for the E. coli lac operon
   5934..5950    +  protein_bind   lac operator: The lac repressor binds to the lac operator to inhibit transcription in E. coli. This inhibition can be relieved by adding lactose or isopropyl-β-D-thiogalactopyranoside (IPTG). lac repressor encoded by lacI
   5995..6013    +  promoter       T3 promoter: promoter for bacteriophage T3 RNA polymerase
   6041..6267    +  promoter       RSV promoter: Rous sarcoma virus enhancer/promoter
   6268..6448    +  LTR            5' LTR (truncated): truncated 5' long terminal repeat (LTR) from HIV-1
   6495..6620    +  misc_feature   HIV-1 Ψ: packaging signal of human immunodeficiency virus type 1
   6604..6967    +  CDS            HIV-1 gag (fragment): gag protein from human immunodeficiency virus 1; gag
   7113..7346    +  misc_feature   RRE: The Rev response element (RRE) of HIV-1 allows for Rev-dependent mRNA export from the nucleus to the cytoplasm.
   7723..7749    +  CDS            Rev (fragment): human immunodeficiency virus 1 (HIV-1) Rev protein; rev; enhances nuclear export of unspliced and incompletely spliced viral mRNAs
   7753..7993    +  promoter       U6 promoter: RNA polymerase III promoter for human U6 snRNA
   8023..8098    +  misc_RNA       gRNA scaffold: guide RNA scaffold for the Streptococcus pyogenes CRISPR/Cas9 system
   8154..8271    +  misc_feature   cPPT/CTS: central polypurine tract and central termination sequence of HIV-1
>Addgene plasmid #77186 | CAMK2D gRNA (BRDN0001146878) | addgene full sequence | sequence record 187278 | Addgene Assembled Sequence
CCCGGGTGCAAAGATGGATAAAGTTTTAAACAGAGAGGAATCTTTGCAGCTAATGGACCTTCTAGGTCTT
GAAAGGAGTGGGAATTGGCTCCGGTGCCCGTCAGTGGGCAGAGCGCACATCGCCCACAGTCCCCGAGAAG
TTGGGGGGAGGGGTCGGCAATTGATCCGGTGCCTAGAGAAGGTGGCGCGGGGTAAACTGGGAAAGTGATG
TCGTGTACTGGCTCCGCCTTTTTCCCGAGGGTGGGGGAGAACCGTATATAAGTGCAGTAGTCGCCGTGAA
CGTTCTTTTTCGCAACGGGTTTGCCGCCAGAACACAGGTAAGTGCCGTGTGTGGTTCCCGCGGGCCTGGC
CTCTTTACGGGTTATGGCCCTTGCGTGCCTTGAATTACTTCCACCTGGCTGCAGTACGTGATTCTTGATC
CCGAGCTTCGGGTTGGAAGTGGGTGGGAGAGTTCGAGGCCTTGCGCTTAAGGAGCCCCTTCGCCTCGTGC
TTGAGTTGAGGCCTGGCCTGGGCGCTGGGGCCGCCGCGTGCGAATCTGGTGGCACCTTCGCGCCTGTCTC
GCTGCTTTCGATAAGTCTCTAGCCATTTAAAATTTTTGATGACCTGCTGCGACGCTTTTTTTCTGGCAAG
ATAGTCTTGTAAATGCGGGCCAAGATCTGCACACTGGTATTTCGGTTTTTGGGGCCGCGGGCGGCGACGG
GGCCCGTGCGTCCCAGCGCACATGTTCGGCGAGGCGGGGCCTGCGAGCGCGGCCACCGAGAATCGGACGG
GGGTAGTCTCAAGCTGGCCGGCCTGCTCTGGTGCCTGGCCTCGCGCCGCCGTGTATCGCCCCGCCCTGGG
CGGCAAGGCTGGCCCGGTCGGCACCAGTTGCGTGAGCGGAAAGATGGCCGCTTCCCGGCCCTGCTGCAGG
GAGCTCAAAATGGAGGACGCGGCGCTCGGGAGAGCGGGCGGGTGAGTCACCCACACAAAGGAAAAGGGCC
TTTCCGTCCTCAGCCGTCGCTTCATGTGACTCCACGGAGTACCGGGCGCCGTCCAGGCACCTCGATTAGT
TCTCGAGCTTTTGGAGTACGTCGTCTTTAGGTTGGGGGGAGGGGTTTTATGCGATGGAGTTTCCCCACAC
TGAGTGGGTGGAGACTGAAGTTAGGCCAGCTTGGCACTTGATGTAATTCTCCTTGGAATTTGCCCTTTTT
GAGTTTGGATCTTGGTTCATTCTCAAGCCTCAGACAGTGGTTCAAAGTTTTTTTCTTCCATTTCAGGTGT
CGTGACGTACGGCCACCATGACCGAGTACAAGCCCACGGTGCGCCTCGCCACCCGCGACGACGTCCCCAG
GGCCGTACGCACCCTCGCCGCCGCGTTCGCCGACTACCCCGCCACGCGCCACACCGTCGATCCGGACCGC
CACATCGAGCGGGTCACCGAGCTGCAAGAACTCTTCCTCACGCGCGTCGGGCTCGACATCGGCAAGGTGT
GGGTCGCGGACGACGGCGCCGCCGTGGCGGTCTGGACCACGCCGGAGAGCGTCGAAGCGGGGGCGGTGTT
CGCCGAGATCGGCCCGCGCATGGCCGAGTTGAGCGGTTCCCGGCTGGCCGCGCAGCAACAGATGGAAGGC
CTCCTGGCGCCGCACCGGCCCAAGGAGCCCGCGTGGTTCCTGGCCACCGTCGGAGTCTCGCCCGACCACC
AGGGCAAGGGTCTGGGCAGCGCCGTCGTGCTCCCCGGAGTGGAGGCGGCCGAGCGCGCCGGGGTGCCCGC
CTTCCTGGAGACCTCCGCGCCCCGCAACCTCCCCTTCTACGAGCGGCTCGGCTTCACCGTCACCGCCGAC
GTCGAGGTGCCCGAAGGACCGCGCACCTGGTGCATGACCCGCAAGCCCGGTGCCTGAACGCGTTAAGTCG
ACAATCAACCTCTGGATTACAAAATTTGTGAAAGATTGACTGGTATTCTTAACTATGTTGCTCCTTTTAC
GCTATGTGGATACGCTGCTTTAATGCCTTTGTATCATGCTATTGCTTCCCGTATGGCTTTCATTTTCTCC
TCCTTGTATAAATCCTGGTTGCTGTCTCTTTATGAGGAGTTGTGGCCCGTTGTCAGGCAACGTGGCGTGG
TGTGCACTGTGTTTGCTGACGCAACCCCCACTGGTTGGGGCATTGCCACCACCTGTCAGCTCCTTTCCGG
GACTTTCGCTTTCCCCCTCCCTATTGCCACGGCGGAACTCATCGCCGCCTGCCTTGCCCGCTGCTGGACA
GGGGCTCGGCTGTTGGGCACTGACAATTCCGTGGTGTTGTCGGGGAAATCATCGTCCTTTCCTTGGCTGC
TCGCCTGTGTTGCCACCTGGATTCTGCGCGGGACGTCCTTCTGCTACGTCCCTTCGGCCCTCAATCCAGC
GGACCTTCCTTCCCGCGGCCTGCTGCCGGCTCTGCGGCCTCTTCCGCGTCTTCGCCTTCGCCCTCAGACG
AGTCGGATCTCCCTTTGGGCCGCCTCCCCGCGTCGACTTTAAGACCAATGACTTACAAGGCAGCTGTAGA
TCTTAGCCACTTTTTAAAAGAAAAGGGGGGACTGGAAGGGCTAATTCACTCCCAACGAAGACAAGATCTG
CTTTTTGCTTGTACTGGGTCTCTCTGGTTAGACCAGATCTGAGCCTGGGAGCTCTCTGGCTAACTAGGGA
ACCCACTGCTTAAGCCTCAATAAAGCTTGCCTTGAGTGCTTCAAGTAGTGTGTGCCCGTCTGTTGTGTGA
CTCTGGTAACTAGAGATCCCTCAGACCCTTTTAGTCAGTGTGGAAAATCTCTAGCAGTACGTATAGTAGT
TCATGTCATCTTATTATTCAGTATTTATAACTTGCAAAGAAATGAATATCAGAGAGTGAGAGGAACTTGT
TTATTGCAGCTTATAATGGTTACAAATAAAGCAATAGCATCACAAATTTCACAAATAAAGCATTTTTTTC
ACTGCATTCTAGTTGTGGTTTGTCCAAACTCATCAATGTATCTTATCATGTCTGGCTCTAGCTATCCCGC
CCCTAACTCCGCCCATCCCGCCCCTAACTCCGCCCAGTTCCGCCCATTCTCCGCCCCATGGCTGACTAAT
TTTTTTTATTTATGCAGAGGCCGAGGCCGCCTCGGCCTCTGAGCTATTCCAGAAGTAGTGAGGAGGCTTT
TTTGGAGGCCTAGGGACGTACCCAATTCGCCCTATAGTGAGTCGTATTACGCGCGCTCACTGGCCGTCGT
TTTACAACGTCGTGACTGGGAAAACCCTGGCGTTACCCAACTTAATCGCCTTGCAGCACATCCCCCTTTC
GCCAGCTGGCGTAATAGCGAAGAGGCCCGCACCGATCGCCCTTCCCAACAGTTGCGCAGCCTGAATGGCG
AATGGG
[124 nt withheld, positions 3367-3490]
C
[91 nt withheld, positions 3492-3582]
A
[49 nt withheld, positions 3584-3632]
CCTTTGACGTTGGAGTCCACGTTCTTT
[37 nt withheld, positions 3660-3696]
ACCCTATCTCGGTCTATTCTTTTGATTTATAAGGGATTTTGCCGATTTCGGCCTATTGGTTAAAAAATGA
GCTGATTTAACAAAAATTTAACGCGAATTTTAACAAAATATTAACGCTTACAATTTAGGTGGCACTTTTC
GGGGAAATGTGCGCGGAACCCCTATTTGTTTATTTTTCTAAATACATTCAAATATGTATCCGCTCATGAG
ACAATAACCCTGATAAATGCTTCAATAATATTGAAAAAGGAAGAGTATGAGTATTCAACATTTCCGTGTC
GCCCTTATTCCCTTTTTTGCGGCATTTTGCCTTCCTGTTTTTGCTCACCCAGAAACGCTGGTGAAAGTAA
AAGATGCTGAAGATCAGTTGGGTGCACGAGTGGGTTACATCGAACTGGATCTCAACAGCGGTAAGATCCT
TGAGAGTTTTCGCCCCGAAGAACGTTTTCCAATGATGAGCACTTTTAAAGTTCTGCTATGTGGCGCGGTA
TTATCCCGTATTGACGCCGGGCAAGAGCAACTCGGTCGCCGCATACACTATTCTCAGAATGACTTGGTTG
AGTACTCACCAGTCACAGAAAAGCATCTTACGGATGGCATGACAGTAAGAGAATTATGCAGTGCTGCCAT
AACCATGAGTGATAACACTGCGGCCAACTTACTTCTGACAACGATCGGAGGACCGAAGGAGCTAACCGCT
TTTTTGCACAACATGGGGGATCATGTAACTCGCCTTGATCGTTGGGAACCGGAGCTGAATGAAGCCATAC
CAAACGACGAGCGTGACACCACGATGCCTGTAGCAATGGCAACAACGTTGCGCAAACTATTAACTGGCGA
ACTACTTACTCTAGCTTCCCGGCAACAATTAATAGACTGGATGGAGGCGGATAAAGTTGCAGGACCACTT
CTGCGCTCGGCCCTTCCGGCTGGCTGGTTTATTGCTGATAAATCTGGAGCCGGTGAGCGTGGGTCTCGCG
GTATCATTGCAGCACTGGGGCCAGATGGTAAGCCCTCCCGTATCGTAGTTATCTACACGACGGGGAGTCA
GGCAACTATGGATGAACGAAATAGACAGATCGCTGAGATAGGTGCCTCACTGATTAAGCATTGGTAACTG
TCAGACCAAGTTTACTCATATATACTTTAGATTGATTTAAAACTTCATTTTTAATTTAAAAGGATCTAGG
TGAAGATCCTTTTTGATAATCTCATGACCAAAATCCCTTAACGTGAGTTTTCGTTCCACTGAGCGTCAGA
CCCCGTAGAAAAGATCAAAGGATCTTCTTGAGATCCTTTTTTTCTGCGCGTAATCTGCTGCTTGCAAACA
AAAAAACCACCGCTACCAGCGGTGGTTTGTTTGCCGGATCAAGAGCTACCAACTCTTTTTCCGAAGGTAA
CTGGCTTCAGCAGAGCGCAGATACCAAATACTGTTCTTCTAGTGTAGCCGTAGTTAGGCCACCACTTCAA
GAACTCTGTAGCACCGCCTACATACCTCGCTCTGCTAATCCTGTTACCAGTGGCTGCTGCCAGTGGCGAT
AAGTCGTGTCTTACCGGGTTGGACTCAAGACGATAGTTACCGGATAAGGCGCAGCGGTCGGGCTGAACGG
GGGGTTCGTGCACACAGCCCAGCTTGGAGCGAACGACCTACACCGAACTGAGATACCTACAGCGTGAGCT
ATGAGAAAGCGCCACGCTTCCCGAAGGGAGAAAGGCGGACAGGTATCCGGTAAGCGGCAGGGTCGGAACA
GGAGAGCGCACGAGGGAGCTTCCAGGGGGAAACGCCTGGTATCTTTATAGTCCTGTCGGGTTTCGCCACC
TCTGACTTGAGCGTCGATTTTTGTGATGCTCGTCAGGGGGGCGGAGCCTATGGAAAAACGCCAGCAACGC
GGCCTTTTTACGGTTCCTGGCCTTTTGCTGGCCTTTTGCTCACATGTTCTTTCCTGCGTTATCCCCTGAT
TCTGTGGATAACCGTATTACCGCCTTTGAGTGAGCTGATACCGCTCGCCGCAGCCGAACGACCGAGCGCA
GCGAGTCAGTGAGCGAGGAAGCGGAAGAGCGCCCAATACGCAAACCGCCTCTCCCCGCGCGTTGGCCGAT
TCATTAATGCAGCTGGCACGACAGGTTTCCCGACTGGAAAGCGGGCAGTGAGCGCAACGCAATTAATGTG
AGTTAGCTCACTCATTAGGCACCCCAGGCTTTACACTTTATGCTTCCGGCTCGTATGTTGTGTGGAATTG
TGAGCGGATAACAATTTCACACAGGAAACAGCTATGACCATGATTACGCCAAGCGCGCAATTAACCCTCA
CTAAAGGGAACAAAAGCTGGAGCTGCAAGCTTAATGTAGTCTTATGCAATACTCTTGTAGTCTTGCAACA
TGGTAACGATGAGTTAGCAACATGCCTTACAAGGAGAGAAAAAGCACCGTGCATGCCGATTGGTGGAAGT
AAGGTGGTACGATCGTGCCTTATTAGGAAGGCAACAGACGGGTCTGACATGGATTGGACGAACCACTGAA
TTGCCGCATTGCAGAGATATTGTATTTAAGTGCCTAGCTCGATACATAAACGGGTCTCTCTGGTTAGACC
AGATCTGAGCCTGGGAGCTCTCTGGCTAACTAGGGAACCCACTGCTTAAGCCTCAATAAAGCTTGCCTTG
AGTGCTTCAAGTAGTGTGTGCCCGTCTGTTGTGTGACTCTGGTAACTAGAGATCCCTCAGACCCTTTTAG
TCAGTGTGGAAAATCTCTAGCAGTGGCGCCCGAACAGGGACTTGAAAGCGAAAGGGAAACCAGAGGAGCT
CTCTCGACGCAGGACTCGGCTTGCTGAAGCGCGCACGGCAAGAGGCGAGGGGCGGCGACTGGTGAGTACG
CCAAAAATTTTGACTAGCGGAGGCTAGAAGGAGAGAGATGGGTGCGAGAGCGTCAGTATTAAGCGGGGGA
GAATTAGATCGCGATGGGAAAAAATTCGGTTAAGGCCAGGGGGAAAGAAAAAATATAAATTAAAACATAT
AGTATGGGCAAGCAGGGAGCTAGAACGATTCGCAGTTAATCCTGGCCTGTTAGAAACATCAGAAGGCTGT
AGACAAATACTGGGACAGCTACAACCATCCCTTCAGACAGGATCAGAAGAACTTAGATCATTATATAATA
CAGTAGCAACCCTCTATTGTGTGCATCAAAGGATAGAGATAAAAGACACCAAGGAAGCTTTAGACAAGAT
AGAGGAAGAGCAAAACAAAAGTAAGACCACCGCACAGCAAGCGGCCGCTGATCTTCAGACCTGGAGGAGG
AGATATGAGGGACAATTGGAGAAGTGAATTATATAAATATAAAGTAGTAAAAATTGAACCATTAGGAGTA
GCACCCACCAAGGCAAAGAGAAGAGTGGTGCAGAGAGAAAAAAGAGCAGTGGGAATAGGAGCTTTGTTCC
TTGGGTTCTTGGGAGCAGCAGGAAGCACTATGGGCGCAGCGTCAATGACGCTGACGGTACAGGCCAGACA
ATTATTGTCTGGTATAGTGCAGCAGCAGAACAATTTGCTGAGGGCTATTGAGGCGCAACAGCATCTGTTG
CAACTCACAGTCTGGGGCATCAAGCAGCTCCAGGCAAGAATCCTGGCTGTGGAAAGATACCTAAAGGATC
AACAGCTCCTGGGGATTTGGGGTTGCTCTGGAAAACTCATTTGCACCACTGCTGTGCCTTGGAATGCTAG
TTGGAGTAATAAATCTCTGGAACAGATTTGGAATCACACGACCTGGATGGAGTGGGACAGAGAAATTAAC
AATTACACAAGCTTAATACACTCCTTAATTGAAGAATCGCAAAACCAGCAAGAAAAGAATGAACAAGAAT
TATTGGAATTAGATAAATGGGCAAGTTTGTGGAATTGGTTTAACATAACAAATTGGCTGTGGTATATAAA
ATTATTCATAATGATAGTAGGAGGCTTGGTAGGTTTAAGAATAGTTTTTGCTGTACTTTCTATAGTGAAT
AGAGTTAGGCAGGGATATTCACCATTATCGTTTCAGACCCACCTCCCAACCCCGAGGGGACCCAGAGAGG
GCCTATTTCCCATGATTCCTTCATATTTGCATATACGATACAAGGCTGTTAGAGAGATAATTAGAATTAA
TTTGACTGTAAACACAAAGATATTAGTACAAAATACGTGACGTAGAAAGTAATAATTTCTTGGGTAGTTT
GCAGTTTTAAAATTATGTTTTAAAATGGACTATCATATGCTTACCGTAACTTGAAAGTATTTCGATTTCT
TGGCTTTATATATCTTGTGGAAAGGACGAAACACCGAGAATATAGAGAATGACACCGTTTTAGAGCTAGA
AATAGCAAGTTAAAATAAGGCTAGTCCGTTATCAACTTGAAAAAGTGGCACCGAGTCGGTGCTTTTTTAA
GCTTGGCGTAACTAGATCTTGAGACAAATGGCAGTATTCATCCACAATTTTAAAAGAAAAGGGGGGATTG
GGGGGTACAGTGCAGGGGAAAGAATAGTAGACATAATAGCAACAGACATACAAACTAAAGAATTACAAAA
ACAAATTACAAAAATTCAAAATTTTCGGGTTTATTACAGGGACAGCAGAGATCCACTTTGGCGCCGGCTC
GAGGGGG
