>Addgene plasmid #77186 | CAMK2D gRNA (BRDN0001146878) | depositor partial sequence | sequence record 144646 | Target Sequence
AGAATATAGAGAATGACACC
