>Addgene plasmid #77186 | CAMK2D gRNA (BRDN0001146878) | addgene partial sequence | sequence record 187277 | hU6-F
TAGAAAGTAATAATTTCTTGGGTAGTTTGCAGTTTTAAAATTATGTTTTAAAATGGACTATCATATGCTT
ACCGTAACTTGAAAGTATTTCGATTTCTTGGCTTTATATATCTTGTGGAAAGGACGAAACACCGAGAATA
TAGAGAATGACACCGTTTTAGAGCTAGAAATAGCAAGTTAAAATAAGGCTAGTCCGTTATCAACTTGAAA
AAGTGGCACCGAGTCGGTGCTTTTTTAAGCTTGGCGTAACTAGATCTTGAGACAAATGGCAGTATTCATC
CACAATTTTAAAAGAAAAGGGGGGATTGGGGGGTACAGTGCAGGGGAAAGAATAGTAGACATAATAGCAA
CAGACATACAAACTAAAGAATTACAAAAACAAATTACAAAAATTCAAAATTTTCGGGTTTATTACAGGGA
CAGCAGAGATCCACTTTGGCGCCGGCTCGAGGGGGCCCGGGTGCAAAGATGGATAAAGTTTTAAACAGAG
AGGAATCTTTGCAGCTAATGGACCTTCTAGGTCTTGAAAGGAGTGGGAATTGGCTCCGGTGCCCGTCAGT
GGGCAGAGCG
